Addgene plasmid #224762: pGEMHE:hTRAAK(S118C)
Purpose: In vitro transcription for Oocyte expression of hTRAAK(S118C)
Depositing lab: Dan Minor. Depositing organization: University of California, San Francisco (UCSF). Publication: Development of covalent chemogenetic K(2P) channel activators. Deal PE, Lee H, Mondal A, Lolicato M, Mendonca PRF, Black H, Jang S, El-Hilali X, Bryant C, Isacoff EY, Renslo AR, Minor DL Jr. Cell Chem Biol. 2024 Jul 18;31(7):1305-1323.e9. doi: 10.1016/j.chembiol.2024.06.006. PubMed 39029456.
Backbone
  Vector backbone: pGEMHE
  Vector type: In vitro transcription for Oocyte expression
Growth in bacteria
  Bacterial resistance: Ampicillin, 100 μg/mL
  Growth temperature: 37°C
  Growth strain: DH5alpha
  Copy number: High Copy
Gene/Insert
  Gene/Insert name: Potassium channel subfamily member 4 (alt names: KCNK4; TRAAK)
  Species: H. sapiens (human)
  Insert size (bp): 1260
  Mutation: S118C
  Entrez Gene: KCNK4 (a.k.a. FHEIG, K2p4.1, TRAAK, TRAAK1)
  Promoter: T7
  Cloning method: Restriction Enzyme; 5′ cloning site Hind III (not destroyed); 3′ cloning site XhoI (not destroyed)
  Sequencing primers: 5′ TAATACGACTCACTATAGGG; 3′ TCGGGTGTTCTTGAGGCTGG
Terms and licenses: Academic/Nonprofit Terms; Industry Terms: Not Available to Industry
How to cite: pGEMHE:hTRAAK(S118C) was a gift from Dan Minor (Addgene plasmid # 224762 ; http://n2t.net/addgene:224762 ; RRID:Addgene_224762)
