[The description below was written by a language model from this plasmid's Addgene catalogue record and pLannotate feature annotations shown in this document.]
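Description:
pGEMHE:hTRAAK(S118C) is a 3,981 nt bacterial plasmid built on the pGEMHE backbone and designed as a template for in vitro transcription of RNA for expression in oocytes. It is propagated in E. coli as a high-copy plasmid through a ColE1/pUC-type origin of replication and is selected with ampicillin through a β-lactamase (AmpR) gene driven by its own bla promoter. The annotation also picks up short fragments of rop, the pBR322 bom region, lacZα, lacI and a pUC multiple cloning site. These are partial matches to backbone sequence, not functional elements.

The payload is human KCNK4, which encodes the two-pore-domain (K2P) potassium channel TRAAK, a voltage-insensitive channel whose opening is triggered by mechanical deformation of the membrane and influenced by temperature and intracellular pH. The insert carries an S118C substitution and was cloned between HindIII and XhoI sites, both of which are retained. The catalogue lists the insert as 1,260 bp, while the annotated KCNK4 coding match spans about 1.18 kb within it. A bacteriophage T7 promoter sits upstream, so T7 RNA polymerase can produce sense RNA in vitro. The coding region is flanked by the 5′-UTR and part of the 3′-UTR of the Xenopus laevis major β-globin gene. The 5′-UTR acts as a translational enhancer, and globin UTRs of this kind are generally used to improve transcript performance after injection into oocytes.

The associated publication concerns covalent chemogenetic activators of K2P channels, which suggests the introduced cysteine serves as an engineered reactive site, although the record does not state the mutation's role.
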