Features (pLannotate 1.2.2; 12 found; start..end, strand, type, name):
    171..1031    -  CDS            AmpR: β-lactamase; bla; confers resistance to ampicillin, carbenicillin, and related antibiotics
   1032..1136    -  promoter       AmpR promoter: bla
   1231..1266    +  CDS            rop (fragment): Rop protein, which maintains plasmids at low copy number; rop
   1368..1467    +  misc_feature   bom (fragment): basis of mobility region from pBR322
   1473..1630    -  CDS            lacZα (fragment): LacZα fragment of β-galactosidase; lacZ fragment
   1633..1651    +  promoter       T7 promoter: promoter for bacteriophage T7 RNA polymerase
   1659..1676    +  misc_feature   MCS (fragment): pUC18/19 multiple cloning site
   1683..1725    +  5'UTR          Xenopus globin 5'-UTR: translational enhancer from the 5'-UTR of the major beta-globin gene of Xenopus laevis
   1846..3024    +  CDS            KCNK4: KCNK4_HUMAN - Also known as TRAAK. Experimental evidence at protein level: Swiss-Prot protein existence level 1. Voltage-insensitive potassium channel (PubMed:22282805). Channel opening is triggered by mechanical forces that deform the membrane (PubMed:22282805, PubMed:25471887, PubMed:25500157, PubMed:30290154). Channel opening is triggered by raising the intracellular pH to basic levels (By similarity). The channel is inactive at 24 degrees Celsius (in vitro); raising the temperature to 37 degrees Celsius increases the frequency of channel opening, with a further increase in channel activity
   3092..3143    +  3'UTR          Xenopus globin 3'-UTR (fragment): 3'-UTR of the major beta-globin gene of Xenopus laevis
   3144..3210    -  CDS            lacI (fragment): lac repressor; lacI; The lac repressor binds to the lac operator to inhibit transcription in E. coli. This inhibition can be relieved by adding lactose or isopropyl-β-D-thiogalactopyranoside (IPTG).
   3393..3981    -  rep_origin     ori: high-copy-number ColE1/pMB1/pBR322/pUC origin of replication
>Addgene plasmid #224762 | pGEMHE:hTRAAK(S118C) | addgene full sequence | sequence record 445111 | Addgene NGS Result
GAAGATCCTTTGATCTTTTCTACGGGGTCTGACGCTCAGTGGAACGAAAACTCACGTTAAGGGATTTTGG
TCATGAGATTATCAAAAAGGATCTTCACCTAGATCCTTTTAAATTAAAAATGAAGTTTTAAATCAATCTA
AAGTATATATGAGTAAACTTGGTCTGACAGTTACCAATGCTTAATCAGTGAGGCACCTATCTCAGCGATC
TGTCTATTTCGTTCATCCATAGTTGCCTGACTCCCCGTCGTGTAGATAACTACGATACGGGAGGGCTTAC
CATCTGGCCCCAGTGCTGCAATGATACCGCGAGACCCACGCTCACCGGCTCCAGATTTATCAGCAATAAA
CCAGCCAGCCGGAAGGGCCGAGCGCAGAAGTGGTCCTGCAACTTTATCCGCCTCCATCCAGTCTATTAAT
TGTTGCCGGGAAGCTAGAGTAAGTAGTTCGCCAGTTAATAGTTTGCGCAACGTTGTTGCCATTGCTACAG
GCATCGTGGTGTCACGCTCGTCGTTTGGTATGGCTTCATTCAGCTCCGGTTCCCAACGATCAAGGCGAGT
TACATGATCCCCCATGTTGTGCAAAAAAGCGGTTAGCTCCTTCGGTCCTCCGATCGTTGTCAGAAGTAAG
TTGGCCGCAGTGTTATCACTCATGGTTATGGCAGCACTGCATAATTCTCTTACTGTCATGCCATCCGTAA
GATGCTTTTCTGTGACTGGTGAGTACTCAACCAAGTCATTCTGAGAATAGTGTATGCGGCGACCGAGTTG
CTCTTGCCCGGCGTCAATACGGGATAATACCGCGCCACATAGCAGAACTTTAAAAGTGCTCATCATTGGA
AAACGTTCTTCGGGGCGAAAACTCTCAAGGATCTTACCGCTGTTGAGATCCAGTTCGATGTAACCCACTC
GTGCACCCAACTGATCTTCAGCATCTTTTACTTTCACCAGCGTTTCTGGGTGAGCAAAAACAGGAAGGCA
AAATGCCGCAAAAAAGGGAATAAGGGCGACACGGAAATGTTGAATACTCATACTCTTCCTTTTTCAATAT
TATTGAAGCATTTATCAGGGTTATTGTCTCATGAGCGGATACATATTTGAATGTATTTAGAAAAATAAAC
AAATAGGGGTTCCGCGCACATTTCCCCGAAAAGTGCCACCTGACGTCTAAGAAACCATTATTATCATGAC
ATTAACCTATAAAAATAGGCGTATCACGAGGCCCTTTCGTCTCGCGCGTTTCGGTGATGACGGTGAAAAC
CTCTGACACATGCAGCTCCCGGAGACGGTCACAGCTTGTCTGTAAGCGGATGCCGGGAGCAGACAAGCCC
GTCAGGGCGCGTCAGCGGGTGTTGGCGGGTGTCGGGGCTGGCTTAACTATGCGGCATCAGAGCAGATTGT
ACTGAGAGTGCACCATATGCGGTGTGAAATACCGCACAGATGCGTAAGGAGAAAATACCGCATCAGGCGC
CATTCGCCATTCAGGCTGCGCAACTGTTGGGAAGGGCGATCGGTGCGGGCCTCTTCGCTATTACGCCAGC
TGGCGAAAGGGGGATGTGCTGCAAGGCGATTAAGTTGGGTAACGCCAGGGTTTTCCCAGTCACGACGTTG
TAAAACGACGGCCAGTGAATTGTAATACGACTCACTATAGGGCGAATTAATTCGAGCTCGGTACCCAGCT
TGCTTGTTCTTTTTGCAGAAGCTCAGAATAAACGCTCAACTTTGGCAGATCAATTCCCCGGGGATCCGAA
TTCTCTAGAGCAAGCTTATGACTACCGCTCCACAAGAACCACCCGCTCGCCCACTCCAAGCTGGCTCCGG
TGCTGGTCCTGCTCCTGGACGTGCTATGAGATCAACAACGCTCCTCGCTCTGCTGGCCCTCGTATTGCTG
TACCTCGTGTCTGGTGCTCTGGTATTCCGTGCTCTCGAACAACCACATGAACAACAGGCTCAACGTGAAC
TGGGAGAAGTCCGTGAAAAATTCCTCCGTGCCCATCCGTGTGTTTCCGATCAAGAGTTGGGATTGCTCAT
CAAGGAAGTCGCCGACGCTTTGGGAGGCGGTGCCGACCCTGAGACAAACTCCACCTCAAACTCCTCTCAC
TCTGCCTGGGATTTGGGATGTGCCTTCTTCTTCTCTGGAACCATCATCACCACTATCGGTTACGGTAACG
TGGCACTCCGTACCGACGCCGGTAGACTGTTCTGTATTTTCTACGCCCTCGTTGGTATCCCTCTCTTCGG
AATCTTGTTGGCTGGAGTCGGAGATCGCCTCGGTTCATCATTGAGGCATGGCATCGGTCATATTGAGGCC
ATTTTCTTGAAATGGCACGTGCCACCTGAATTGGTTCGTGTACTGTCCGCTATGCTGTTCCTCCTCATCG
GTTGCTTGCTCTTCGTTCTCACCCCCACTTTCGTATTCTGCTACATGGAGGACTGGTCTAAACTGGAGGC
CATCTACTTCGTGATCGTGACCCTCACTACTGTTGGATTCGGAGACTACGTTGCTGGAGCCGATCCTAGA
CAGGATTCTCCTGCCTACCAACCTTTGGTGTGGTTCTGGATTCTGTTGGGACTGGCATACTTCGCTAGTG
TGCTCACCACCATTGGCAACTGGTTGAGAGTGGTATCACGTCGTACTCGTGCTGAGATGGGAGGACTCAC
TGCTCAAGCTGCTTCATGGACCGGAACTGTGACTGCTAGAGTCACCCAACGTGCTGGACCGGCTGCTCCA
CCACCTGAAAAAGAACAACCCCTGCTGCCTCCTCCGCCTTGTCCCGCCCAACCGCTGGGACGTCCTCGTT
CTCCTTCACCTCCCGAAAAGGCACAACCACCTTCACCCCCTACTGCTTCCGCTTTGGACTACCCTTCTGA
AAACCTGGCTTTCATCGACGAATCTTCGGACACTCAATCCGAGCGTGGATGTCCATTGCCTAGGGCTCCT
AGGGGCCGTCGTAGACCCAACCCTCCCCGTAAACCTGTTAGGCCTCGTGGACCTGGTAGACCGAGAGACA
AAGGAGTCCCTGTTTGACTCGAGTCGACGGATCCGCGGCCCGCGCATGCCCATGGTCTCTAGCTTGATCT
GGTTACCACTAAACCAGCCTCAAGAACACCCGAATGGAGTCTCTAAGCTACATAATACCAACTCCTGTCG
TGCCAGCTGCATTAATGAATCGGCCAACGCGCGGGGAGAGGCGGTTTGCGTATTGGGCGCTCTTCCGCTT
CCTCGCTCACTGACTCGCTGCGCTCGGTCGTTCGGCTGCGGCGAGCGGTATCAGCTCACTCAAAGGCGGT
AATACGGTTATCCACAGAATCAGGGGATAACGCAGGAAAGAACATGTGAGCAAAAGGCCAGCAAAAGGCC
AGGAACCGTAAAAAGGCCGCGTTGCTGGCGTTTTTCCATAGGCTCCGCCCCCCTGACGAGCATCACAAAA
ATCGACGCTCAAGTCAGAGGTGGCGAAACCCGACAGGACTATAAAGATACCAGGCGTTTCCCCCTGGAAG
CTCCCTCGTGCGCTCTCCTGTTCCGACCCTGCCGCTTACCGGATACCTGTCCGCCTTTCTCCCTTCGGGA
AGCGTGGCGCTTTCTCATAGCTCACGCTGTAGGTATCTCAGTTCGGTGTAGGTCGTTCGCTCCAAGCTGG
GCTGTGTGCACGAACCCCCCGTTCAGCCCGACCGCTGCGCCTTATCCGGTAACTATCGTCTTGAGTCCAA
CCCGGTAAGACACGACTTATCGCCACTGGCAGCAGCCACTGGTAACAGGATTAGCAGAGCGAGGTATGTA
GGCGGTGCTACAGAGTTCTTGAAGTGGTGGCCTAACTACGGCTACACTAGAAGAACAGTATTTGGTATCT
GCGCTCTGCTGAAGCCAGTTACCTTCGGAAAAAGAGTTGGTAGCTCTTGATCCGGCAAACAAACCACCGC
TGGTAGCGGTGGTTTTTTTGTTTGCAAGCAGCAGATTACGCGCAGAAAAAAAGGATCTCAA
